>Addgene plasmid #73159 | pET24a_UDP_Xase_E113 | addgene partial sequence | sequence record 140471 | T7term 5'-GCTAGTTATTGCTCAGCGG-3'
GTTAGCAGCCGGATCTCAGTGGTGGTGGTGGTGGTGCTCGAGTGCGGCCGCAAGCTTGTCGACGGAGCTC
GAATTCGGATCCTTAGTCAAGATATTGCCCCCTATGACCTTGATAAACCTGCCAAAGAAGCTCTATTTGC
TCCTTGGTAATGCGTTTTTCAGATAAGTTCGGCAGTTGGTCAATGGCAAAAAATTGAAGGTCAGCAATTT
CTTGATTTTCTTGGAATTGTCCATCAAGAAGCTTACATCCAAAAACAAACTTTGTATACTGTTTGCTCTG
TAGTTGGAAACGATTGGTATCAAAAACAGCTAGCAGTCTTTCAACTTTGGCTTTAAAACCGGTTTCTTCT
TCAATTGCCTTGAGAATATTTTCTGTTGGAGAATAGCCGACTTCACCAAAGCCACCTGGCAAAGCCCAAC
TATCCTCTCCTTGTCCCCTAACCAGACAAATCTTCTCATCCTCAACAATCCAAGCACGGACGTCCATTAA
CGGAGTCGCATAAGCAGAAGTTGGCTTCAAGACTTCTGCCACTTCTTCGGAATCAAGGTCTGATGCTTGA
TTCAACATTTCAGATAACAGACTTCGCAAGTCTTCGTAGCGCTCACGGTCAAACGGATCTTTTGTAAAGG
TTAAGCCAGTATCTGTAATGGCAATCATTCTTTGCAAATACTTGACAAAATCACTTGTCTTCATATGTAT
ATCTCCTTCTTAAAGTTAAACAAAATTATTTCTAGAGGG
