>Addgene plasmid #73159 | pET24a_UDP_Xase_E113 | addgene partial sequence | sequence record 140818 | T7 5'-TAATACGACTCACTATAGGG-3'
CTTTAAGAAGGAGATATACATATGAAGACAAGTGATTTTGTCAAGTATTTGCAAAGAATGATTGCCATTA
CAGATACTGGCTTAACCTTTACAAAAGATCCGTTTGACCGTGAGCGCTACGAAGACTTGCGAAGTCTGTT
ATCTGAAATGTTGAATCAAGCATCAGACCTTGATTCCGAAGAAGTGGCAGAAGTCTTGAAGCCAACTTCT
GCTTATGCGACTCCGTTAATGGACGTCCGTGCTTGGATTGTTGAGGATGAGAAGATTTGTCTGGTTAGGG
GACAAGGAGAGGATAGTTGGGCTTTGCCAGGTGGCTTTGGTGAAGTCGGCTATTCTCCAACAGAAAATAT
TCTCAAGGCAATTGAAGAAGAAACCGGTTTTAAAGCCAAAGTTGAAAGACTGCTAGCTGTTTTTGATACC
AATCGTTTCCAACTACAGAGCAAACAGTATACAAAGTTTGTTTTTGGATGTAAGCTTCTTGATGGACAAT
TCCAAGAAAATCAAGAAATTGCTGACCTTCAATTTTTTGCCATTGACCAACTGCCGAACTTATCTGAAAA
ACGCATTACCAAGGAGCAAATAGAGCTTCTTTGGCAGGTTTATCAAGGTCATAGGGGGCAATATCTTGAC
TAAGGATCCGAATTCGAGCTCCGTCGACAAGCTTGCGGCCGCACTCGAGCACCACCACCACCACCACTGA
