[The description below was written by a language model from this plasmid's Addgene catalogue record.]
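Description:
pET24a_UDP_Xase_E113 is a bacterial expression plasmid built on the Novagen pET24 backbone for producing a mutant Streptococcus pneumoniae enzyme in E. coli. It is selected with kanamycin and is catalogued as low copy. The record includes no feature table, so the regulatory elements are not itemised. As a pET-series vector, it would be expected to drive the insert from an IPTG-inducible T7 promoter/lac operator system. This fits the record's note that a general cloning strain is used for propagation while a BL21(DE3) host, which supplies T7 RNA polymerase, is used for protein production. Whether the protein carries the optional C-terminal His tag available in pET24 vectors is not stated.

The insert encodes the UDP-X diphosphatase (UDP-Xase) from S. pneumoniae serotype 4 strain TIGR4, with glutamate 113 changed to alanine. The associated publication describes this enzyme as hydrolysing UDP-linked precursors of peptidoglycan biosynthesis. The record does not explain the role of residue 113, but a point substitution of an acidic residue like this is typically used to probe catalytic or metal-binding function, for example in comparative enzymatic or structural studies against the wild-type protein.

The gene was inserted by restriction cloning using NdeI and BamHI, and both sites are retained. The record lists BamHI as the 5′ site and NdeI as the 3′ site, the reverse of the usual pET orientation. There are other inconsistencies in the catalogue entry: the locus tag appears as SP_1669 in the purpose field but as Sp_1699 among the alternative names, and the insert name field simply repeats the vector name. The locus identity should therefore be checked against the sequence.
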