Addgene plasmid #73159: pET24a_UDP_Xase_E113
Purpose: Expresses in E. coli, S. pneumoniae TIGR4 UDP-Xase SP_1669 mutant E113A
Depositing lab: Sandra Gabelli. Depositing organization: Johns Hopkins University and School of Medicine. Publication: A UDP-X diphosphatase from Streptococcus pneumoniae hydrolyzes precursors of peptidoglycan biosynthesis. Duong-Ly KC, Woo HN, Dunn CA, Xu W, Babic A, Bessman MJ, Amzel LM, Gabelli SB. PLoS One. 2013 May 15;8(5):e64241. doi: 10.1371/journal.pone.0064241. Print 2013. PONE-D-13-06764 PubMed 23691178.
Backbone
  Vector backbone: pET24
  Backbone manufacturer: Novagen
  Vector type: Bacterial Expression
Growth in bacteria
  Bacterial resistance: Kanamycin, 50 μg/mL
  Growth temperature: 37°C
  Growth strain: DH5alpha
  Growth instructions: For protein production, use BL21 DE3 cells.
  Copy number: Low Copy
Gene/Insert
  Gene/Insert name: pET24a (alt names: A0A0H2URA0; NC_003028.3; Sp_1699)
  Species: Streptococcus pneumoniae serotype 4 (strain ATCC BAA-334 / TIGR4
  Mutation: change glutamate 113 to alanine
  GenBank ID: NC_003028.3
  Cloning method: Restriction Enzyme; 5′ cloning site BAMH1 (not destroyed); 3′ cloning site NdeI (not destroyed)
  Sequencing primers: 5′ 5 9 -TCCAACAGAAAA- TATTCTCAAGGCAATTGAAGAAGAAACCGGTTTTA-3; 3′ 5 9 -TAAAACCGGTTTCTTCTTCAATTGCCTTGAGAA- TATTTTCTGTTGGA-3 9 ,
Terms and licenses: Academic/Nonprofit Terms; Industry Terms: Not Available to Industry
How to cite: pET24a_UDP_Xase_E113 was a gift from Sandra Gabelli (Addgene plasmid # 73159 ; http://n2t.net/addgene:73159 ; RRID:Addgene_73159)
